LOCUS       Exported 3192 bp ds-DNA circular SYN 12-MAY-2021
DEFINITION  PCR template to construct polycistronic tRNA-gRNA.
ACCESSION   .
VERSION     .
KEYWORDS    pGTR
SOURCE      synthetic DNA construct
  ORGANISM  synthetic DNA construct
REFERENCE   1 (bases 1 to 3192)
  AUTHORS   Xie K, Minkenberg B, Yang Y
  TITLE     Boosting CRISPR/Cas9 multiplex editing capability with the
            endogenous tRNA-processing system.
  JOURNAL   Proc Natl Acad Sci U S A. 2015 Mar 17;112(11):3570-5. doi:
            10.1073/pnas.1420294112. Epub 2015 Mar 2.
  PUBMED    25733849
REFERENCE   2 (bases 1 to 3192)
  AUTHORS   .
  TITLE     Direct Submission
  JOURNAL   Exported May 12, 2021 from SnapGene Server 1.1.58
            http://www.snapgene.com
FEATURES             Location/Qualifiers
     source          1..3192
                     /organism="synthetic DNA construct"
                     /mol_type="other DNA"
     regulatory      33..42
                     /regulatory_class="other"
                     /note="vertebrate consensus sequence for strong initiation
                     of translation (Kozak, 1987)"
     regulatory      37..46
                     /regulatory_class="other"
                     /note="vertebrate consensus sequence for strong initiation
                     of translation (Kozak, 1987)"
     misc_RNA        complement(145..220)
                     /label=gRNA scaffold
                     /note="guide RNA scaffold for the Streptococcus pyogenes
                     CRISPR/Cas9 system"
     promoter        complement(317..335)
                     /label=SP6 promoter
                     /note="promoter for bacteriophage SP6 RNA polymerase"
     primer_bind     complement(318..335)
                     /label=SP6
                     /note="SP6 promoter, forward primer"
     primer_bind     complement(353..369)
                     /label=M13 rev
                     /note="common sequencing primer, one of multiple similar
                     variants"
     primer_bind     complement(353..369)
                     /label=M13 Reverse
                     /note="In lacZ gene. Also called M13-rev"
     primer_bind     complement(366..388)
                     /label=M13/pUC Reverse
                     /note="In lacZ gene"
     protein_bind    377..393
                     /label=lac operator
                     /bound_moiety="lac repressor encoded by lacI"
                     /note="The lac repressor binds to the lac operator to
                     inhibit transcription in E. coli. This inhibition can be
                     relieved by adding lactose or
                     isopropyl-beta-D-thiogalactopyranoside (IPTG)."
     promoter        complement(401..431)
                     /label=lac promoter
                     /note="promoter for the E. coli lac operon"
     protein_bind    446..467
                     /label=CAP binding site
                     /bound_moiety="E. coli catabolite activator protein"
                     /note="CAP binding activates transcription in the presence
                     of cAMP."
     primer_bind     complement(584..601)
                     /label=L4440
                     /note="L4440 vector, forward primer"
     rep_origin      complement(755..1343)
                     /direction=LEFT
                     /label=ori
                     /note="high-copy-number ColE1/pMB1/pBR322/pUC origin of
                     replication"
     primer_bind     complement(835..854)
                     /label=pBR322ori-F
                     /note="pBR322 origin, forward primer"
     CDS             complement(1514..2374)
                     /codon_start=1
                     /gene="bla"
                     /product="beta-lactamase"
                     /label=AmpR
                     /note="confers resistance to ampicillin, carbenicillin, and
                     related antibiotics"
                     /translation="MSIQHFRVALIPFFAAFCLPVFAHPETLVKVKDAEDQLGARVGYI
                     ELDLNSGKILESFRPEERFPMMSTFKVLLCGAVLSRIDAGQEQLGRRIHYSQNDLVEYS
                     PVTEKHLTDGMTVRELCSAAITMSDNTAANLLLTTIGGPKELTAFLHNMGDHVTRLDRW
                     EPELNEAIPNDERDTTMPVAMATTLRKLLTGELLTLASRQQLIDWMEADKVAGPLLRSA
                     LPAGWFIADKSGAGERGSRGIIAALGPDGKPSRIVVIYTTGSQATMDERNRQIAEIGAS
                     LIKHW"
     primer_bind     2137..2156
                     /label=Amp-R
                     /note="Ampicillin resistance gene, reverse primer"
     promoter        complement(2375..2479)
                     /gene="bla"
                     /label=AmpR promoter
     rep_origin      complement(2557..3012)
                     /direction=LEFT
                     /label=f1 ori
                     /note="f1 bacteriophage origin of replication; arrow
                     indicates direction of (+) strand synthesis"
     primer_bind     complement(2694..2715)
                     /label=F1ori-F
                     /note="F1 origin, forward primer"
     primer_bind     2906..2925
                     /label=F1ori-R
                     /note="F1 origin, reverse primer"
     primer_bind     3138..3160
                     /label=M13/pUC Forward
                     /note="In lacZ gene"
     primer_bind     3152..3169
                     /label=M13 Forward
                     /note="In lacZ gene. Also called M13-F20 or M13 (-21)
                     Forward"
     primer_bind     3153..3169
                     /label=M13 fwd
                     /note="common sequencing primer, one of multiple similar
                     variants"
     primer_bind     3176..3
                     /label=T7
                     /note="T7 promoter, forward primer"
     promoter        3176..2
                     /label=T7 promoter
                     /note="promoter for bacteriophage T7 RNA polymerase"
ORIGIN
        1 gggcgaattg ggcccgacgt cgcatgctcc cggccgccat ggcggccgcg ggaattcgat
       61 tctgccatgc accagccggg aatcgaaccc gggtctgtac cgtggcaggg tactattcta
      121 ccactagacc actggtgctt tgttgcaccg actcggtgcc actttttcaa gttgataacg
      181 gactagcctt attttaactt gctatttcta gctctaaaac cgagacctcg gtctccaatc
      241 actagtgaat tcgcggccgc ctgcaggtcg accatatggg agagctccca acgcgttgga
      301 tgcatagctt gagtattcta tagtgtcacc taaatagctt ggcgtaatca tggtcatagc
      361 tgtttcctgt gtgaaattgt tatccgctca caattccaca caacatacga gccggaagca
      421 taaagtgtaa agcctggggt gcctaatgag tgagctaact cacattaatt gcgttgcgct
      481 cactgcccgc tttccagtcg ggaaacctgt cgtgccagct gcattaatga atcggccaac
      541 gcgcggggag aggcggtttg cgtattgggc gctcttccgc ttcctcgctc actgactcgc
      601 tgcgctcggt cgttcggctg cggcgagcgg tatcagctca ctcaaaggcg gtaatacggt
      661 tatccacaga atcaggggat aacgcaggaa agaacatgtg agcaaaaggc cagcaaaagg
      721 ccaggaaccg taaaaaggcc gcgttgctgg cgtttttcca taggctccgc ccccctgacg
      781 agcatcacaa aaatcgacgc tcaagtcaga ggtggcgaaa cccgacagga ctataaagat
      841 accaggcgtt tccccctgga agctccctcg tgcgctctcc tgttccgacc ctgccgctta
      901 ccggatacct gtccgccttt ctcccttcgg gaagcgtggc gctttctcat agctcacgct
      961 gtaggtatct cagttcggtg taggtcgttc gctccaagct gggctgtgtg cacgaacccc
     1021 ccgttcagcc cgaccgctgc gccttatccg gtaactatcg tcttgagtcc aacccggtaa
     1081 gacacgactt atcgccactg gcagcagcca ctggtaacag gattagcaga gcgaggtatg
     1141 taggcggtgc tacagagttc ttgaagtggt ggcctaacta cggctacact agaagaacag
     1201 tatttggtat ctgcgctctg ctgaagccag ttaccttcgg aaaaagagtt ggtagctctt
     1261 gatccggcaa acaaaccacc gctggtagcg gtggtttttt tgtttgcaag cagcagatta
     1321 cgcgcagaaa aaaaggatct caagaagatc ctttgatctt ttctacgggg tctgacgctc
     1381 agtggaacga aaactcacgt taagggattt tggtcatgag attatcaaaa aggatcttca
     1441 cctagatcct tttaaattaa aaatgaagtt ttaaatcaat ctaaagtata tatgagtaaa
     1501 cttggtctga cagttaccaa tgcttaatca gtgaggcacc tatctcagcg atctgtctat
     1561 ttcgttcatc catagttgcc tgactccccg tcgtgtagat aactacgata cgggagggct
     1621 taccatctgg ccccagtgct gcaatgatac cgcgagaccc acgctcaccg gctccagatt
     1681 tatcagcaat aaaccagcca gccggaaggg ccgagcgcag aagtggtcct gcaactttat
     1741 ccgcctccat ccagtctatt aattgttgcc gggaagctag agtaagtagt tcgccagtta
     1801 atagtttgcg caacgttgtt gccattgcta caggcatcgt ggtgtcacgc tcgtcgtttg
     1861 gtatggcttc attcagctcc ggttcccaac gatcaaggcg agttacatga tcccccatgt
     1921 tgtgcaaaaa agcggttagc tccttcggtc ctccgatcgt tgtcagaagt aagttggccg
     1981 cagtgttatc actcatggtt atggcagcac tgcataattc tcttactgtc atgccatccg
     2041 taagatgctt ttctgtgact ggtgagtact caaccaagtc attctgagaa tagtgtatgc
     2101 ggcgaccgag ttgctcttgc ccggcgtcaa tacgggataa taccgcgcca catagcagaa
     2161 ctttaaaagt gctcatcatt ggaaaacgtt cttcggggcg aaaactctca aggatcttac
     2221 cgctgttgag atccagttcg atgtaaccca ctcgtgcacc caactgatct tcagcatctt
     2281 ttactttcac cagcgtttct gggtgagcaa aaacaggaag gcaaaatgcc gcaaaaaagg
     2341 gaataagggc gacacggaaa tgttgaatac tcatactctt cctttttcaa tattattgaa
     2401 gcatttatca gggttattgt ctcatgagcg gatacatatt tgaatgtatt tagaaaaata
     2461 aacaaatagg ggttccgcgc acatttcccc gaaaagtgcc acctgatgcg gtgtgaaata
     2521 ccgcacagat gcgtaaggag aaaataccgc atcaggaaat tgtaagcgtt aatattttgt
     2581 taaaattcgc gttaaatttt tgttaaatca gctcattttt taaccaatag gccgaaatcg
     2641 gcaaaatccc ttataaatca aaagaataga ccgagatagg gttgagtgtt gttccagttt
     2701 ggaacaagag tccactatta aagaacgtgg actccaacgt caaaggnnnn nnnnnnnnnn
     2761 nnnnnnnnnn nnnnnnnnnn nnnnnnnnnn nnnnntnnnn nnnnnnnnnn nnnnnnnnnn
     2821 nnnnnnnnnn nnnnnnnnnn nnnnnnnnnn nnnnnnnnnn nnnnnnnnnn nnnnnnnnnn
     2881 nnnnnnngnn nnnnnnnnnn nnnnnnnnnn nnnnnnnnnn nnnnnnnnnn nnnnnnnnnn
     2941 nnnnnnnnnn nnnnnnnnnn nnnnnnnnnn nnnnnnnnnn nnnnnnnnnn nnnnnnnnnn
     3001 nnnnnnnnnn nnccattcgc cattcaggct gcgcaactgt tgggaagggc gatcggtgcg
     3061 ggcctcttcg ctattacgcc agctggcgaa agggggatgt gctgcaaggc gattaagttg
     3121 ggtaacgcca gggttttccc agtcacgacg ttgtaaaacg acggccagtg aattgtaata
     3181 cgactcacta ta
//
