[The description below was written by a language model from this plasmid's Addgene catalogue record and the feature table of its GenBank file.]
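Description:
pGTR is a small (3,192 bp) bacterial cloning plasmid built on the pGEM-T Easy backbone. It serves as a PCR template rather than an expression vector. It is maintained in E. coli at high copy through a ColE1/pUC-type origin and selected with ampicillin via the beta-lactamase (AmpR) gene and its own promoter. The backbone also carries an f1 phage origin for single-stranded DNA production. The usual pGEM cloning-site surroundings are present as well: T7 and SP6 phage promoters on either side of the insert, the lac promoter, operator and CAP site of the lacZ alpha region, and M13 forward and reverse primer sites useful for sequence verification.

The payload is a 153 bp synthetic gRNA-tRNA fusion (GTR) inserted by TA cloning. The feature table annotates only the 76 nt Streptococcus pyogenes Cas9 guide RNA scaffold, which lies in reverse orientation relative to the map numbering. The adjoining tRNA portion is not annotated, and its identity is not stated in the record. Two short "Kozak consensus" hits near the cloning site look like automatic pattern matches, since no coding sequence is associated with them.

The stated purpose is to provide the scaffold-tRNA unit for amplification when building polycistronic tRNA-gRNA arrays. In this approach, primers carrying different spacer sequences are used to generate fragments that are joined into tandem tRNA-gRNA repeats. When such an array is transcribed as a single transcript from a separate expression vector, the cell's endogenous tRNA-processing machinery cleaves at the tRNA boundaries. This cleavage releases multiple individual guide RNAs for multiplex CRISPR/Cas9 editing. pGTR itself contains no spacer, Cas9 gene or eukaryotic promoter according to the record.
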