Addgene plasmid #63143: pGTR
Purpose: PCR template to construct polycistronic tRNA-gRNA
Depositing lab: Yinong Yang. Depositing organization: Pennsylvania State University. Publication: Boosting CRISPR/Cas9 multiplex editing capability with the endogenous tRNA-processing system. Xie K, Minkenberg B, Yang Y. Proc Natl Acad Sci U S A. 2015 Mar 17;112(11):3570-5. doi: 10.1073/pnas.1420294112. Epub 2015 Mar 2. PubMed 25733849.
Backbone
  Vector backbone: pGEM-T Easy
  Backbone manufacturer: Promega
  Backbone size w/o insert (bp): 3015
  Total vector size (bp): 3192
  Modifications to backbone: Insert the gRNA-tRNA fused fragment by TA cloning
  Vector type: CRISPR, Synthetic Biology
Growth in bacteria
  Bacterial resistance: Ampicillin, 100 μg/mL
  Growth temperature: 37°C
  Growth strain: DH5alpha
  Copy number: High Copy
Gene/Insert
  Gene/Insert name: gRNA-tRNA fusion (alt name: GTR)
  Species: Synthetic
  Insert size (bp): 153
Terms and licenses: Academic/Nonprofit Terms; Industry Terms: Not Available to Industry
How to cite: pGTR was a gift from Yinong Yang (Addgene plasmid # 63143 ; http://n2t.net/addgene:63143 ; RRID:Addgene_63143)
