>Addgene plasmid #63143 | pGTR | depositor partial sequence | sequence record 105885 | T7
CCGCGGGAATTCGATTCTGCCATGCACCAGCCGGGAATCGAACCCGGGTCTGTACCGTGGCAGGGTACTA
TTCTACCACTAGACCACTGGTGCTTTGTTGCACCGACTCGGTGCCACTTTTTCAAGTTGATAACGGACTA
GCCTTATTTTAACTTGCTATTTCTAGCTCTAAAACCGAGACCTCGGTCTCCAATCACTAGTGAATTCGCG
GCCGCCTGCAGGTCGACCATATGGGAGAGCTCCCAACGCGTTGGATGCATAGCTTGAGTATTCTATAGTG
TCACCTAAATAGCTTGGCGTAATCATGGTCATAGCTGTTTCCTGTGTGAAATTGTTATCCGCTCACAATT
CCACACAACATACGAGCCGGAAGCATAAAGTGTAAAGCCTGGGGTGCCTAATGAGTGAGCTAACTCACAT
TAATTGCGTTGCGCTCACTGCCCGCTTTCCAGTCGGGAAACCTGTCGTGCCAGCTGCATTAATGAATCGG
CCAACGCGCGGGGAGAGGCGGTTTGCGTATTGGGCGCTCTTCCGCTTCCTCGCTCACTGACTCGCTGCGC
TCGGTCGTTCGGCTGCGGCGAGCGGTATCAGCTCACTCAAAGGCGGTAATACGGTTATCCACAGAATCAG
GGGATAACGCAGGAAAGAACATGTGAGCAAAAGGCCAGCAAAAGGCCAGGAACCGTAAAAAGGCCGCGTT
GCTGGCGTTTTTCCATAGGCTCCGCCCCCCTGACGAGCATCACAAAAATCGACGCTCAAGTCAGAGGTGG
CGAAACCCGACAGGACTATAAAGATACCAGGCGTTTCCCCCTGGAAGCTCCCTCGTGCGCTCTCCTGTTC
CGACCCTGCCGCTTACCGGATACCTGTCCGCCTTTCTCCC
