>Addgene plasmid #63143 | pGTR | addgene partial sequence | sequence record 107448 | M13pUC-Rev 5'-AGCGGATAACAATTTCACACAGG-3'
AGCTATTTAGGTGACACTATAGAATACTCAAGCTATGCATCCAACGCGTTGGGAGCTCTCCCATATGGTC
GACCTGCAGGCGGCCGCGAATTCACTAGTGATTGGAGACCGAGGTCTCGGTTTTAGAGCTAGAAATAGCA
AGTTAAAATAAGGCTAGTCCGTTATCAACTTGAAAAAGTGGCACCGAGTCGGTGCAACAAAGCACCAGTG
GTCTAGTGGTAGAATAGTACCCTGCCACGGTACAGACCCGGGTTCGATTCCCGGCTGGTGCATGGCAGAA
TCGAATTCCCGCGGCCGCCATGGCGGCCGGGAGCATGCGACGTCGGGCCCAATTCGCCCTATAGTGAGTC
GTATTACAATTCACTGGCCGTCGTTTTACAACGTCGTGACTGGGAAAACCCTGGCGTTACCCAACTTAAT
CGCCTTGCAGCACATCCCCCTTTCGCCAGCTGGCGTAATAGCGAAGAGGCCCGCACCGATCGCCCTTCCC
AACAGTTGCGCAGCCTGAATGGCGAATGG
[124 nt withheld, positions 520-643]
C
[91 nt withheld, positions 645-735]
A
[49 nt withheld, positions 737-785]
CCTTTGACGTTGGAGTCCACGTTCTTTAATAGTGGACTCTTGTTCCAAACTGGAACAACACTCAACCCTA
TCTCGGTCTATTCTTTTGATTTATAAGGGATTTTGCCGATTTCGGCCTATTGGTTAAA
