>Addgene plasmid #63143 | pGTR | addgene partial sequence | sequence record 107470 | F1ori-R 5'-AGGGAAGAAAGCGAAAGGAG-3'
[60 nt withheld, positions 1-60]
CCATTCGCCATTCAGGCTGCGCAACTGTTGGGAAGGGCGATCGGTGCGGGCCTCTTCGCTATTACGCCAG
CTGGCGAAAGGGGGATGTGCTGCAAGGCGATTAAGTTGGGTAACGCCAGGGTTTTCCCAGTCACGACGTT
GTAAAACGACGGCCAGTGAATTGTAATACGACTCACTATAGGGCGAATTGGGCCCGACGTCGCATGCTCC
CGGCCGCCATGGCGGCCGCGGGAATTCGATTCTGCCATGCACCAGCCGGGAATCGAACCCGGGTCTGTAC
CGTGGCAGGGTACTATTCTACCACTAGACCACTGGTGCTTTGTTGCACCGACTCGGTGCCACTTTTTCAA
GTTGATAACGGACTAGCCTTATTTTAACTTGCTATTTCTAGCTCTAAAACCGAGACCTCGGTCTCCAATC
ACTAGTGAATTCGCGGCCGCCTGCAGGTCGACCATATGGGAGAGCTCCCAACGCGTTGGATGCATAGCTT
GAGTATTCTATAGTGTCACCTAAATAGCTTGGCGTAATCATGGTCATAGCTGTTTCCTGTGTGAAATTGT
TATCCGCTCACAATTCCACACAACATACGAGCCGGAAGCATAAAGTGTAAAGCCTGGGGTGCCTAATGAG
TGAGCTAACTCACATTAATTGCGTTGCGCTCACTGCCCGCTTTCCAGTCGGGAAACCTGTCGTGCCAGCT
GCATTAATGAATCGGCCAACGCGCGGG
